>Addgene plasmid #104658 | pAGT861 | addgene full sequence | sequence record 205595 | Addgene NGS Result
AATGCAAGTAGCGTATGCGCTCACGCAACTGGTCCAGAACCTTGACCGAACGCAGCGGTGGTAACGGCGC
AGTGGCGGTTTTCATGGCTTGTTATGACTGTTTTTTTGGGGTACAGTCTATGCCTCGGGCATCCAAGCAG
CAAGCGCGTTACGCCGTGGGTCGATGTTTGATGTTATGGAGCAGCAACGATGTTACGCAGCAGGGCAGTC
GCCCTAAAACAAAGTTAAACATCATGGGGGAAGCGGTGATCGCCGAAGTATCGACTCAACTATCAGAGGT
AGTTGGCGTCATCGAGCGCCATCTCGAACCGACGTTGCTGGCCGTACATTTGTACGGCTCCGCAGTGGAT
GGCGGCCTGAAGCCACACAGCGATATTGATTTGCTGGTTACGGTGACCGTAAGGCTTGATGAAACAACGC
GGCGAGCTTTGATCAACGACCTTTTGGAAACTTCGGCTTCCCCTGGAGAGAGCGAGATTCTCCGCGCTGT
AGAAGTCACCATTGTTGTGCACGACGACATCATTCCGTGGCGTTATCCAGCTAAGCGCGAACTGCAATTT
GGAGAATGGCAGCGCAATGACATTCTTGCAGGTATCTTCGAGCCAGCCACGATCGACATTGATCTGGCTA
TCTTGCTGACAAAAGCAAGAGAACATAGCGTTGCCTTGGTAGGTCCAGCGGCGGAGGAACTCTTTGATCC
GGTTCCTGAACAGGATCTATTTGAGGCGCTAAATGAAACCTTAACGCTATGGAACTCGCCGCCCGACTGG
GCTGGCGATGAGCGAAATGTAGTGCTTACGTTGTCCCGCATTTGGTACAGCGCAGTAACCGGCAAAATCG
CGCCGAAGGATGTCGCTGCCGACTGGGCAATGGAGCGCCTGCCGGCCCAGTATCAGCCCGTCATACTTGA
AGCTAGACAGGCTTATCTTGGACAAGAAGAAGATCGCTTGGCCTCGCGCGCAGATCAGTTGGAAGAATTT
GTCCATTACGTGAAAGGCGAGATCACCAAGGTAGTCGGCAAATAATGTCTAGCTAGAAATTCGTTCAAGC
CGACGCCGCTTCGCGGCGCGGCTTAACTCAAGCGTTAGATGCACTAAGCACATAATTGCTCACAGCCAAA
CTATCAGGTCAAGTCTGCTTTTATTATTTTTAAGCGTGCATAATAAGCCCTACACAAATTGGGAGATATA
TCATGCTGTCAGACCAAGTTTACTCATATATACTTTAGATTGATTTAAAACTTCATTTTTAATTTAAAAG
GATCTAGGTGAAGATCCTTTTTGATAATCTCATGACCAAAATCCCTTAACGTGAGTTTTCGTTCCACTGA
GCGTCAGACCCCGTAGAAAAGATCAAAGGATCTTCTTGAGATCCTTTTTTTCTGCGCGTAATCTGCTGCT
TGCAAACAAAAAAACCACCGCTACCAGCGGTGGTTTGTTTGCCGGATCAAGAGCTACCAACTCTTTTTCC
GAAGGTAACTGGCTTCAGCAGAGCGCAGATACCAAATACTGTTCTTCTAGTGTAGCCGTAGTTAGGCCAC
CACTTCAAGAACTCTGTAGCACCGCCTACATACCTCGCTCTGCTAATCCTGTTACCAGTGGCTGCTGCCA
GTGGCGATAAGTCGTGTCTTACCGGGTTGGACTCAAGACGATAGTTACCGGATAAGGCGCAGCGGTCGGG
CTGAACGGGGGGTTCGTGCACACAGCCCAGCTTGGAGCGAACGACCTACACCGAACTGAGATACCTACAG
CGTGAGCTATGAGAAAGCGCCACGCTTCCCGAAGGGAGAAAGGCGGACAGGTATCCGGTAAGCGGCAGGG
TCGGAACAGGAGAGCGCACGAGGGAGCTTCCAGGGGGAAACGCCTGGTATCTTTATAGTCCTGTCGGGTT
TCGCCACCTCTGACTTGAGCGTCGATTTTTGTGATGCTCGTCAGGGGGGCGGAGCCTATGGAAAAACGCC
AGCAACGCGGCCTTTTTACGGTTCCTGCACTCTGTGGTCTCACCATGGGCAGCCACCACCACCACCACCA
CAGCGGAATGTGAGACCACGAAGTGCCGAGGCACGAACCCAGTGGACATAAGCCTGTTCGGTTCGTAAGC
TGT
Features (pLannotate 1.2.2; 6 found; start..end, strand, type, name):
      2..85      -  CDS            int (fragment): INT2_ECOLX - Protein inferred from homology: Swiss-Prot protein existence level 3. Putative integrase believed to be involved in the insertion of antibiotic resistance genes into plasmids and transposons. From Escherichia coli.
    171..227     +  CDS            GmR (fragment): gentamycin acetyltransferase; aacC1; confers resistance to gentamycin
    238..1025    +  CDS            SmR (fragment): aminoglycoside adenylyltransferase (Murphy, 1985); aadA; confers resistance to spectinomycin and streptomycin
   1366..1954    +  rep_origin     ori: high-copy-number ColE1/pMB1/pBR322/pUC origin of replication
   2013..2031    +  CDS            9xHis (fragment): 9xHis affinity tag
   2075..2098    +  promoter       Pc promoter (fragment): intI1 (promoter lies within the coding sequence); class 1 integron promoter
