[The description below was written by a language model from this plasmid's Addgene catalogue record and pLannotate feature annotations shown in this document.]
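Description:
pAGT861 is a small cloning module from the UbiGate synthetic biology toolbox, a modular system built to reconstitute and analyse ubiquitination. It is based on the self-made backbone pAGM3931 (about 2.1 kb) and is not an expression vector in its own right. Instead, it is a part-donor plasmid that stores a single standardised element for later assembly. It is propagated in E. coli from a high-copy ColE1/pUC-type origin and selected with spectinomycin through the aadA aminoglycoside adenylyltransferase gene (SmR). The feature table also picks up short fragments of an integron integrase, a gentamicin acetyltransferase and the class 1 integron Pc promoter. These are most likely remnants of the integron context from which the aadA cassette derives, with the Pc promoter region plausibly driving the resistance gene, and they are not functional parts of the payload.

The insert is a 38 bp synthetic sequence encoding an N-terminal 6xHis tag. The annotation software reports it as a fragment of a 9xHis tag, which is consistent with a shorter polyhistidine run. According to the depositor comments, the tag is released with the type IIS enzyme BsaI and assembled together with a gene of interest into a Level 1 cloning vector. This is the usual Golden Gate/MoClo-style hierarchy, in which BsaI cuts outside its recognition site to leave defined overhangs that set the order of the parts. The result is an in-frame N-terminal polyhistidine fusion, useful for nickel-affinity purification or anti-His detection of the assembled protein. The record lists no promoter or terminator acting on the tag, so these would have to come from other modules or the destination vector. The specific overhang sequences are not given.
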