Addgene plasmid #104658: pAGT861
Purpose: Cloning Module
Depositing lab: Marco Trujillo. Depositing organization: Leibniz Institute of Plant Biochemistry (IPB). Publication: UbiGate: a synthetic biology toolbox to analyse ubiquitination. Kowarschik K, Hoehenwarter W, Marillonnet S, Trujillo M. New Phytol. 2018 Mar;217(4):1749-1763. doi: 10.1111/nph.14900. Epub 2017 Nov 30. PubMed 29194629.
Backbone
  Vector backbone: pAGM3931
  Backbone manufacturer: self-made
  Backbone size w/o insert (bp): 2071
  Vector type: Synthetic Biology
Growth in bacteria
  Bacterial resistance: Spectinomycin, 50 μg/mL
  Growth temperature: 37°C
  Growth strain: DH5alpha
  Copy number: High Copy
Gene/Insert
  Gene/Insert name: N terminal HIS-Tag (alt name: 6xHIS)
  Species: Synthetic
  Insert size (bp): 38
  Cloning method: Unknown
  Sequencing primers: 5′ unknown
Terms and licenses: Academic/Nonprofit Terms; Industry Terms: Not Available to Industry
Depositor comments: release insert with BsaI and clone together with GOI to Level 1 cloning vector
How to cite: pAGT861 was a gift from Marco Trujillo (Addgene plasmid # 104658 ; http://n2t.net/addgene:104658 ; RRID:Addgene_104658)
